Addgene plasmid #162781: pET15b/GVcl 1-1066 /*TBM
Purpose: amplification of Gallus gallus Vcl mutated in Tankyrase Binding Domain II
Depositing lab: Laura Lafon-Hughes. Depositing organization: Instituto de Investigaciones Biológicas Clemente Estable. Publication: First evidences suggesting a role of a tankyrase-binding motif (TBM) of vinculin (VCL) in epithelial cells. Vilchez-Larrea, S, Valsecchi W, Fernández-Villamil S, and Lafon Hughes L. PeerJ.
Backbone
  Vector backbone: pET15b/GVcl 1-1066 (Addgene #46171)
  Total vector size (bp): 8909
  Modifications to backbone: G454V
  Vector type: Bacterial Expression
Growth in bacteria
  Bacterial resistance: Ampicillin, 100 μg/mL
  Growth temperature: 37°C
  Growth strain: DH5alpha
  Growth instructions: LB
  Copy number: Unknown
Gene/Insert
  Gene/Insert name: Gallus gallus vinculin (alt name: VCL)
  Species: G. gallus (chicken)
  Insert size (bp): 3198
  Mutation: changed Gly 454 to Val
  Entrez Gene: VCL (a.k.a. VINC1)
  Cloning method: Unknown
  Sequencing primers: 5′ CTGCGACGACATGGGAAAGTAGACTCTCCTGAGGCCCGT; 3′ ACGGGCCTCAGGAGAGTCTACTTTCCCATGTCGTCGCAG
Resource information
  A portion of this plasmid was derived from a plasmid made by: We received the plasmid bearing WT GgVcl from addgene, and then mutated it.
Terms and licenses: Academic/Nonprofit Terms; Industry Terms: Not Available to Industry
How to cite: pET15b/GVcl 1-1066 /*TBM was a gift from Laura Lafon-Hughes (Addgene plasmid # 162781 ; http://n2t.net/addgene:162781 ; RRID:Addgene_162781)
