[The description below was written by a language model from this plasmid's Addgene catalogue record and pLannotate feature annotations shown in this document.]
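Description:
pET15b/GVcl 1-1066 /*TBM is a bacterial expression plasmid of about 8.9 kb. It was made by point mutagenesis of an existing pET15b construct carrying wild-type full-length chicken (Gallus gallus) vinculin, residues 1-1066. It replicates in E. coli from a pBR322/ColE1-type origin, with the adjacent bom region and the rop gene retained, and is selected with ampicillin through the β-lactamase gene. The scattered tetracycline-resistance fragments and the tet promoter are non-functional remnants of the pBR322 ancestry of pET vectors.

The 3,198 bp vinculin open reading frame lies in a standard pET expression cassette: a T7 promoter followed by a lac operator, the T7 gene 10 ribosome binding site, and a downstream T7 terminator. A plasmid-borne lacI gene supplies repressor, so transcription depends on T7 RNA polymerase and can be induced with IPTG in a suitable host. Just upstream of the insert the annotation shows a short match to a His-tag-containing element and a thrombin cleavage site. This fits the removable N-terminal His tag typical of pET15b, although the record does not explicitly list a tag. The annotation software labelled the coding sequence by homology to mouse vinculin, but the catalogue identifies it as the chicken gene.

The defining change is Gly454 to Val, which the depositor describes as disrupting a tankyrase-binding motif (tankyrase binding domain II) of vinculin. The stated purpose is amplification of this mutant sequence, as part of work on the motif's role in epithelial cells. The depositor's sequence and the repository's sequencing result show the same feature layout and differ by only 3 nt in length.
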