Features (pLannotate 1.2.2; 21 found; start..end, strand, type, name):
    104..208     +  promoter       AmpR promoter: bla
    209..1069    +  CDS            AmpR: β-lactamase; bla; confers resistance to ampicillin, carbenicillin, and related antibiotics
   1240..1828    +  rep_origin     ori: high-copy-number ColE1/pMB1/pBR322/pUC origin of replication
   2014..2156    -  misc_feature   bom: basis of mobility region from pBR322
   2258..2449    -  CDS            rop: Rop protein, which maintains plasmids at low copy number; rop
   2466..2846    +  CDS            YPB1_ECOLX: Protein predicted: Swiss-Prot protein existence level 4. From Escherichia coli.
   3088..3712    -  CDS            TcR (fragment): tetracycline efflux protein; tet; confers resistance to tetracycline
   3727..3748    -  protein_bind   CAP binding site: CAP binding activates transcription in the presence of cAMP. E. coli catabolite activator protein
   3761..4843    -  CDS            lacI: lac repressor; lacI; The lac repressor binds to the lac operator to inhibit transcription in E. coli. This inhibition can be relieved by adding lactose or isopropyl-β-D-thiogalactopyranoside (IPTG).
   4844..4921    -  promoter       lacI promoter: lacI
   4929..5208    -  CDS            TcR (fragment): tetracycline efflux protein; tet; confers resistance to tetracycline
   5230..5248    +  promoter       T7 promoter: promoter for bacteriophage T7 RNA polymerase
   5249..5273    +  protein_bind   lac operator: The lac repressor binds to the lac operator to inhibit transcription in E. coli. This inhibition can be relieved by adding lactose or isopropyl-β-D-thiogalactopyranoside (IPTG). lac repressor encoded by lacI
   5288..5310    +  RBS            RBS: efficient ribosome binding site from bacteriophage T7 gene 10 (Olins and Rangwala, 1989)
   5329..5345    +  CDS            capTEV™ (fragment): composite tag for in vivo biotinylation, TEV protease cleavage, and 6xHis tagging
   5356..5373    +  CDS            thrombin site: thrombin recognition and cleavage site
   5380..8577    +  CDS            Vcl: VINC_MOUSE - Experimental evidence at protein level: Swiss-Prot protein existence level 1. Actin filament (F-actin)-binding protein involved in cell- matrix adhesion and cell-cell adhesion. Regulates cell-surface E- cadherin expression and potentiates mechanosensing by the E-cadherin complex. May also play important roles in cell morphology and locomotion (By similarity). From Mus musculus (Mouse).
   8593..8642    +  CDS            SET1 (fragment): solubility-enhancement tag derived from T7 phage gene 10B
   8650..8697    +  terminator     T7 terminator: transcription terminator for bacteriophage T7 RNA polymerase
   8720..8824    -  CDS            TcR (fragment): tetracycline efflux protein; tet; confers resistance to tetracycline
   8872..8900    -  promoter       tet promoter: E. coli promoter for tetracycline efflux protein gene
>Addgene plasmid #162781 | pET15b/GVcl 1-1066 /*TBM | depositor full sequence | sequence record 317447 | pET15b/GVcl 1-1066 /*TBM sequence 8909 bps
TTCTTGAAGACGAAAGGGCCTCGTGATACGCCTATTTTTATAGGTTAATGTCATGATAATAATGGTTTCT
TAGACGTCAGGTGGCACTTTTCGGGGAAATGTGCGCGGAACCCCTATTTGTTTATTTTTCTAAATACATT
CAAATATGTATCCGCTCATGAGACAATAACCCTGATAAATGCTTCAATAATATTGAAAAAGGAAGAGTAT
GAGTATTCAACATTTCCGTGTCGCCCTTATTCCCTTTTTTGCGGCATTTTGCCTTCCTGTTTTTGCTCAC
CCAGAAACGCTGGTGAAAGTAAAAGATGCTGAAGATCAGTTGGGTGCACGAGTGGGTTACATCGAACTGG
ATCTCAACAGCGGTAAGATCCTTGAGAGTTTTCGCCCCGAAGAACGTTTTCCAATGATGAGCACTTTTAA
AGTTCTGCTATGTGGCGCGGTATTATCCCGTGTTGACGCCGGGCAAGAGCAACTCGGTCGCCGCATACAC
TATTCTCAGAATGACTTGGTTGAGTACTCACCAGTCACAGAAAAGCATCTTACGGATGGCATGACAGTAA
GAGAATTATGCAGTGCTGCCATAACCATGAGTGATAACACTGCGGCCAACTTACTTCTGACAACGATCGG
AGGACCGAAGGAGCTAACCGCTTTTTTGCACAACATGGGGGATCATGTAACTCGCCTTGATCGTTGGGAA
CCGGAGCTGAATGAAGCCATACCAAACGACGAGCGTGACACCACGATGCCTGCAGCAATGGCAACAACGT
TGCGCAAACTATTAACTGGCGAACTACTTACTCTAGCTTCCCGGCAACAATTAATAGACTGGATGGAGGC
GGATAAAGTTGCAGGACCACTTCTGCGCTCGGCCCTTCCGGCTGGCTGGTTTATTGCTGATAAATCTGGA
GCCGGTGAGCGTGGGTCTCGCGGTATCATTGCAGCACTGGGGCCAGATGGTAAGCCCTCCCGTATCGTAG
TTATCTACACGACGGGGAGTCAGGCAACTATGGATGAACGAAATAGACAGATCGCTGAGATAGGTGCCTC
ACTGATTAAGCATTGGTAACTGTCAGACCAAGTTTACTCATATATACTTTAGATTGATTTAAAACTTCAT
TTTTAATTTAAAAGGATCTAGGTGAAGATCCTTTTTGATAATCTCATGACCAAAATCCCTTAACGTGAGT
TTTCGTTCCACTGAGCGTCAGACCCCGTAGAAAAGATCAAAGGATCTTCTTGAGATCCTTTTTTTCTGCG
CGTAATCTGCTGCTTGCAAACAAAAAAACCACCGCTACCAGCGGTGGTTTGTTTGCCGGATCAAGAGCTA
CCAACTCTTTTTCCGAAGGTAACTGGCTTCAGCAGAGCGCAGATACCAAATACTGTCCTTCTAGTGTAGC
CGTAGTTAGGCCACCACTTCAAGAACTCTGTAGCACCGCCTACATACCTCGCTCTGCTAATCCTGTTACC
AGTGGCTGCTGCCAGTGGCGATAAGTCGTGTCTTACCGGGTTGGACTCAAGACGATAGTTACCGGATAAG
GCGCAGCGGTCGGGCTGAACGGGGGGTTCGTGCACACAGCCCAGCTTGGAGCGAACGACCTACACCGAAC
TGAGATACCTACAGCGTGAGCTATGAGAAAGCGCCACGCTTCCCGAAGGGAGAAAGGCGGACAGGTATCC
GGTAAGCGGCAGGGTCGGAACAGGAGAGCGCACGAGGGAGCTTCCAGGGGGAAACGCCTGGTATCTTTAT
AGTCCTGTCGGGTTTCGCCACCTCTGACTTGAGCGTCGATTTTTGTGATGCTCGTCAGGGGGGCGGAGCC
TATGGAAAAACGCCAGCAACGCGGCCTTTTTACGGTTCCTGGCCTTTTGCTGGCCTTTTGCTCACATGTT
CTTTCCTGCGTTATCCCCTGATTCTGTGGATAACCGTATTACCGCCTTTGAGTGAGCTGATACCGCTCGC
CGCAGCCGAACGACCGAGCGCAGCGAGTCAGTGAGCGAGGAAGCGGAAGAGCGCCTGATGCGGTATTTTC
TCCTTACGCATCTGTGCGGTATTTCACACCGCATATATGGTGCACTCTCAGTACAATCTGCTCTGATGCC
GCATAGTTAAGCCAGTATACACTCCGCTATCGCTACGTGACTGGGTCATGGCTGCGCCCCGACACCCGCC
AACACCCGCTGACGCGCCCTGACGGGCTTGTCTGCTCCCGGCATCCGCTTACAGACAAGCTGTGACCGTC
TCCGGGAGCTGCATGTGTCAGAGGTTTTCACCGTCATCACCGAAACGCGCGAGGCAGCTGCGGTAAAGCT
CATCAGCGTGGTCGTGAAGCGATTCACAGATGTCTGCCTGTTCATCCGCGTCCAGCTCGTTGAGTTTCTC
CAGAAGCGTTAATGTCTGGCTTCTGATAAAGCGGGCCATGTTAAGGGCGGTTTTTTCCTGTTTGGTCACT
GATGCCTCCGTGTAAGGGGGATTTCTGTTCATGGGGGTAATGATACCGATGAAACGAGAGAGGATGCTCA
CGATACGGGTTACTGATGATGAACATGCCCGGTTACTGGAACGTTGTGAGGGTAAACAACTGGCGGTATG
GATGCGGCGGGACCAGAGAAAAATCACTCAGGGTCAATGCCAGCGCTTCGTTAATACAGATGTAGGTGTT
CCACAGGGTAGCCAGCAGCATCCTGCGATGCAGATCCGGAACATAATGGTGCAGGGCGCTGACTTCCGCG
TTTCCAGACTTTACGAAACACGGAAACCGAAGACCATTCATGTTGTTGCTCAGGTCGCAGACGTTTTGCA
GCAGCAGTCGCTTCACGTTCGCTCGCGTATCGGTGATTCATTCTGCTAACCAGTAAGGCAACCCCGCCAG
CCTAGCCGGGTCCTCAACGACAGGAGCACGATCATGCGCACCCGTGGCCAGGACCCAACGCTGCCCGAGA
TGCGCCGCGTGCGGCTGCTGGAGATGGCGGACGCGATGGATATGTTCTGCCAAGGGTTGGTTTGCGCATT
CACAGTTCTCCGCAAGAATTGATTGGCTCCAATTCTTGGAGTGGTGAATCCGTTAGCGAGGTGCCGCCGG
CTTCCATTCAGGTCGAGGTGGCCCGGCTCCATGCACCGCGACGCAACGCGGGGAGGCAGACAAGGTATAG
GGCGGCGCCTACAATCCATGCCAACCCGTTCCATGTGCTCGCCGAGGCGGCATAAATCGCCGTGACGATC
AGCGGTCCAGTGATCGAAGTTAGGCTGGTAAGAGCCGCGAGCGATCCTTGAAGCTGTCCCTGATGGTCGT
CATCTACCTGCCTGGACAGCATGGCCTGCAACGCGGGCATCCCGATGCCGCCGGAAGCGAGAAGAATCAT
AATGGGGAAGGCCATCCAGCCTCGCGTCGCGAACGCCAGCAAGACGTAGCCCAGCGCGTCGGCCGCCATG
CCGGCGATAATGGCCTGCTTCTCGCCGAAACGTTTGGTGGCGGGACCAGTGACGAAGGCTTGAGCGAGGG
CGTGCAAGATTCCGAATACCGCAAGCGACAGGCCGATCATCGTCGCGCTCCAGCGAAAGCGGTCCTCGCC
GAAAATGACCCAGAGCGCTGCCGGCACCTGTCCTACGAGTTGCATGATAAAGAAGACAGTCATAAGTGCG
GCGACGATAGTCATGCCCCGCGCCCACCGGAAGGAGCTGACTGGGTTGAAGGCTCTCAAGGGCATCGGTC
GAGATCCCGGTGCCTAATGAGTGAGCTAACTTACATTAATTGCGTTGCGCTCACTGCCCGCTTTCCAGTC
GGGAAACCTGTCGTGCCAGCTGCATTAATGAATCGGCCAACGCGCGGGGAGAGGCGGTTTGCGTATTGGG
CGCCAGGGTGGTTTTTCTTTTCACCAGTGAGACGGGCAACAGCTGATTGCCCTTCACCGCCTGGCCCTGA
GAGAGTTGCAGCAAGCGGTCCACGCTGGTTTGCCCCAGCAGGCGAAAATCCTGTTTGATGGTGGTTAACG
GCGGGATATAACATGAGCTGTCTTCGGTATCGTCGTATCCCACTACCGAGATATCCGCACCAACGCGCAG
CCCGGACTCGGTAATGGCGCGCATTGCGCCCAGCGCCATCTGATCGTTGGCAACCAGCATCGCAGTGGGA
ACGATGCCCTCATTCAGCATTTGCATGGTTTGTTGAAAACCGGACATGGCACTCCAGTCGCCTTCCCGTT
CCGCTATCGGCTGAATTTGATTGCGAGTGAGATATTTATGCCAGCCAGCCAGACGCAGACGCGCCGAGAC
AGAACTTAATGGGCCCGCTAACAGCGCGATTTGCTGGTGACCCAATGCGACCAGATGCTCCACGCCCAGT
CGCGTACCGTCTTCATGGGAGAAAATAATACTGTTGATGGGTGTCTGGTCAGAGACATCAAGAAATAACG
CCGGAACATTAGTGCAGGCAGCTTCCACAGCAATGGCATCCTGGTCATCCAGCGGATAGTTAATGATCAG
CCCACTGACGCGTTGCGCGAGAAGATTGTGCACCGCCGCTTTACAGGCTTCGACGCCGCTTCGTTCTACC
ATCGACACCACCACGCTGGCACCCAGTTGATCGGCGCGAGATTTAATCGCCGCGACAATTTGCGACGGCG
CGTGCAGGGCCAGACTGGAGGTGGCAACGCCAATCAGCAACGACTGTTTGCCCGCCAGTTGTTGTGCCAC
GCGGTTGGGAATGTAATTCAGCTCCGCCATCGCCGCTTCCACTTTTTCCCGCGTTTTCGCAGAAACGTGG
CTGGCCTGGTTCACCACGCGGGAAACGGTCTGATAAGAGACACCGGCATACTCTGCGACATCGTATAACG
TTACTGGTTTCACATTCACCACCCTGAATTGACTCTCTTCCGGGCGCTATCATGCCATACCGCGAAAGGT
TTTGCGCCATTCGATGGTGTCCGGGATCTCGACGCTCTCCCTTATGCGACTCCTGCATTAGGAAGCAGCC
CAGTAGTAGGTTGAGGCCGTTGAGCACCGCCGCCGCAAGGAATGGTGCATGCAAGGAGATGGCGCCCAAC
AGTCCCCCGGCCACGGGGCCTGCCACCATACCCACGCCGAAACAAGCGCTCATGAGCCCGAAGTGGCGAG
CCCGATCTTCCCCATCGGTGATGTCGGCGATATAGGCGCCAGCAACCGCACCTGTGGCGCCGGTGATGCC
GGCCACGATGCGTCCGGCGTAGAGGATCGAGATCTCGATCCCGCGAAATTAATACGACTCACTATAGGGG
AATTGTGAGCGGATAACAATTCCCCTCTAGAAATAATTTTGTTTAACTTTAAGAAGGAGATATACCATGG
GCAGCAGCCATCATCATCATCATCACAGCAGCGGCCTGGTGCCGCGCGGCAGCCATATGATGCCCGTCTT
CCACACGCGCACCATCGAGAGCATCTTGGAGCCCGTGGCTCAGCAGATCTCCCACCTGGTCATCATGCAC
GAGGAGGGGGAGGTAGACGGCAAGGCCATCCCGGACCTCACCGCCCCCGTGTCGGCCGTGCAGGCCGCTG
TCAGCAACCTGGTGCGGGTTGGAAAAGAAACTGTGCAGACAACAGAAGACCAGATCTTGAAAAGGGATAT
GCCACCAGCATTCATCAAAGTAGAGAATGCCTGCACCAAGCTCGTTCGAGCAGCCCAGATGCTGCAAGCA
GATCCTTATTCAGTACCAGCTCGTGACTACCTAATTGATGGATCAAGAGGCATCCTTTCTGGAACATCAG
ACTTACTTCTGACATTTGATGAAGCGGAGGTCCGTAAAATCATCCGTGTCTGCAAAGGAATATTGGAATA
TCTGACTGTGGCAGAAGTAGTAGAGACTATGGAGGATTTGGTGACATATACAAAGAATCTAGGGCCAGGA
ATGACAAAGATGGCGAAAATGATCGATGAGAGACAACAGGAATTAACTCATCAGGAACATAGGGTTATGC
TGGTGAACTCCATGAATACTGTGAAGGAGCTATTGCCTGTACTTATTTCAGCTATGAAGATCTTTGTAAC
CACAAAAAACACTAAAAGCCAGGGAATAGAAGAGGCCTTGAAAAATCGCAATTTCACAGTAGAGAAAATG
AGTGCTGAGATAAATGAAATAATCCGTGTATTACAACTCACTTCCTGGGATGAAGATGCCTGGGCCAGCA
AGGACACTGAAGCCATGAAAAGAGCTTTAGCCCTAATAGATTCAAAGATGAACCAGGCAAAAGGCTGGCT
GAGAGATCCAAACGCACCTCCAGGGGATGCTGGTGAGCAAGCAATAAGGCAGATCCTTGATGAAGCTGGA
AAAGCAGGAGAATTGTGTGCAGGCAAAGAACGCAGGGAGATTCTGGGAACATGCAAAACTTTGGGCCAAA
TGACTGATCAACTTGCTGATCTCCGAGCTAGAGGACAGGGTGCTACACCGATGGCAATGCAGAAGGCACA
GCAGGTGTCACAAGGCCTGGATTTGCTCACTGCAAAAGTGGAGAATGCAGCCCGGAAATTGGAGGCCATG
ACAAACTCTAAGCAGGCTATTGCAAAGAAGATTGATGCTGCTCAGAACTGGCTTGCGGATCCCAACGGCG
GAAGTGAAGGAGAAGAACACATTCGAGGAATTATGTCTGAAGCAAGGAAAGTTGCAGAATTGTGTGAGGA
GCCTAAAGAAAGAGATGATATCCTTCGCTCCTTGGGGGAAATCTCTGCTCTGACAGCTAAGCTGTCAGAT
CTGCGACGACATGGGAAAGTAGACTCTCCTGAGGCCCGTGCATTGGCCAAGCAAATAGCTACATCACTTC
AGAACTTACAGTCCAAAACAAACAGAGCTGTAGCAAATACTAGGCCAGTTAAAGCTGCTGTCCATTTGGA
GGGCAAGATTGAGCAAGCCCAGAGGTGGATAGATAATCCTACAGTTGATGATCGGGGAGTAGGCCAGGCA
GCAATTCGGGGTTTGGTTGCAGAAGGTCGTCGTCTAGCCAATGTCATGATGGGACCTTATCGTCAGGACC
TGCTTGCCAAATGTGACCGTGTAGACCAGCTGGCTGCTCAGCTTGCTGACCTTGCAGCAAGAGGGGAAGG
AGAGTCTCCTCAGGCTAGGGCAATTGCTGCTCAGCTTCAGGACTCCCTGAAGGATCTCAAAGCACGGATG
CAAGAAGCAATGACCCAGGAGGTGTCTGATGTTTTCAGTGACACTACAACCCCTATTAAGTTGTTAGCAG
TAGCAGCCACTGCTCCTTCTGATACTCCCAATAGAGAAGAGGTGTTTGAAGAAAGAGCAGCAAATTTTGA
AAACCATGCTGCTAGACTGGGAGCAACAGCAGAAAAAGCAGCTGCAGTTGGAACTGCTAATAAAACTACT
GTGGAAGGCATTCAGGCAACAGTCAAATCTGCAAGGGAGCTTACACCACAGGTAGTATCGGCTGCTCGAA
TCCTCCTGAGAAATCCTGGAAATCAAGCTGCTTATGAGCATTTTGAGACAATGAAAAACCAATGGATTGA
TAATGTAGAAAAGATGACAGGGCTGGTGGATGAGGCCATCGATACCAAGTCTCTGTTGGATGCATCAGAA
GAGGCTATTAAGAAGGATCTTGATAAATGCAAAGTTGCAATGGCCAATATGCAACCTCAGATGCTGGTAG
CTGGAGCCACCAGCATTGCTAGACGAGCGAACCGCATCCTGCTTGTGGCAAAACGGGAGGTTGAAAATTC
AGAAGACCCTAAATTCAGGGAGGCTGTTAAAGCAGCTTCTGATGAGCTGAGCAAAACCATATCACCGATG
GTAATGGATGCTAAAGCTGTAGCAGGAAATATCTCTGATCCTGGTTTGCAGAAGAGTTTCTTGGATTCTG
GATACAGGATTCTGGGAGCTGTGGCCAAAGTCAGAGAAGCCTTTCAGCCTCAGGAGCCAGACTTTCCCCC
TCCTCCTCCTGACCTAGAGCATCTCCATCTGACTGATGAGCTTGCTCCTCCAAAACCACCACTTCCAGAA
GGTGAGGTTCCCCCACCCAGACCACCACCCCCTGAAGAAAAAGATGAGGAGTTCCCAGAGCAGAAAGCAG
GAGAAGCTATTAATCAGCCCATGATGATGGCTGCTAGGCAGTTGCATGACGAGGCTCGGAAATGGTCTAG
CAAGGGTAACGACATCATTGCTGCTGCTAAACGAATGGCGCTGCTCATGGCTGAGATGTCACGCCTGGTG
CGAGGAGGCAGCGGAAACAAGCGTGCCCTCATCCAGTGTGCAAAAGATATTGCTAAGGCATCGGATGAAG
TCACTCGATTGGCCAAAGAGGTGGCCAAGCAATGTACTGATAAACGCATTAGAACAAACCTCTTACAGGT
CTGTGAGCGAATCCCAACCATCAGCACGCAGCTCAAAATTCTTTCCACAGTGAAAGCTACCATGCTGGGC
AGGACTAACATCAGCGATGAAGAATCAGAACAGGCAACTGAGATGTTGGTTCATAACGCCCAGAACCTCA
TGCAGTCTGTGAAGGAAACTGTGAGAGAAGCTGAAGCAGCATCCATTAAGATAAGAACAGATGCCGGATT
CACTCTGCGCTGGGTCAGAAAGACCCCATGGTATCAGTAGCTCGAGGATCCGGCTGCTAACAAAGCCCGA
AAGGAAGCTGAGTTGGCTGCTGCCACCGCTGAGCAATAACTAGCATAACCCCTTGGGGCCTCTAAACGGG
TCTTGAGGGGTTTTTTGCTGAAAGGAGGAACTATATCCGGATATCCCGCAAGAGGCCCGGCAGTACCGGC
ATAACCAAGCCTATGCCTACAGCATCCAGGGTGACGGTGCCGAGGATGACGATGAGCGCATTGTTAGATT
TCATACACGGTGCCTGACTGCGTTAGCAATTTAACTGTGATAAACTACCGCATTAAAGCTTATCGATGAT
AAGCTGTCAAACATGAGAA
