Features (pLannotate 1.2.2; 22 found; start..end, strand, type, name):
      9..117     +  rep_origin     RSF ori (fragment): Plasmids containing the RSF 1030 origin of replication can be propagated in E. coli cells that contain additional plasmids with compatible origins.
    122..261     -  misc_feature   bom: basis of mobility region from pBR322
    363..554     -  CDS            rop: Rop protein, which maintains plasmids at low copy number; rop
    571..951     +  CDS            YPB1_ECOLX: Protein predicted: Swiss-Prot protein existence level 4. From Escherichia coli.
   1193..1817    -  CDS            TcR (fragment): tetracycline efflux protein; tet; confers resistance to tetracycline
   1832..1853    -  protein_bind   CAP binding site: CAP binding activates transcription in the presence of cAMP. E. coli catabolite activator protein
   1866..2948    -  CDS            lacI: lac repressor; lacI; The lac repressor binds to the lac operator to inhibit transcription in E. coli. This inhibition can be relieved by adding lactose or isopropyl-β-D-thiogalactopyranoside (IPTG).
   2949..3026    -  promoter       lacI promoter: lacI
   3034..3313    -  CDS            TcR (fragment): tetracycline efflux protein; tet; confers resistance to tetracycline
   3335..3353    +  promoter       T7 promoter: promoter for bacteriophage T7 RNA polymerase
   3354..3378    +  protein_bind   lac operator: The lac repressor binds to the lac operator to inhibit transcription in E. coli. This inhibition can be relieved by adding lactose or isopropyl-β-D-thiogalactopyranoside (IPTG). lac repressor encoded by lacI
   3393..3415    +  RBS            RBS: efficient ribosome binding site from bacteriophage T7 gene 10 (Olins and Rangwala, 1989)
   3434..3450    +  CDS            capTEV™ (fragment): composite tag for in vivo biotinylation, TEV protease cleavage, and 6xHis tagging
   3461..3478    +  CDS            thrombin site: thrombin recognition and cleavage site
   3485..6682    +  CDS            Vcl: VINC_MOUSE - Experimental evidence at protein level: Swiss-Prot protein existence level 1. Actin filament (F-actin)-binding protein involved in cell- matrix adhesion and cell-cell adhesion. Regulates cell-surface E- cadherin expression and potentiates mechanosensing by the E-cadherin complex. May also play important roles in cell morphology and locomotion (By similarity). From Mus musculus (Mouse).
   6698..6747    +  CDS            SET1 (fragment): solubility-enhancement tag derived from T7 phage gene 10B
   6755..6802    +  terminator     T7 terminator: transcription terminator for bacteriophage T7 RNA polymerase
   6825..6929    -  CDS            TcR (fragment): tetracycline efflux protein; tet; confers resistance to tetracycline
   6977..7005    -  promoter       tet promoter: E. coli promoter for tetracycline efflux protein gene
   7118..7222    +  promoter       AmpR promoter: bla
   7223..8083    +  CDS            AmpR: β-lactamase; bla; confers resistance to ampicillin, carbenicillin, and related antibiotics
   8254..8842    +  rep_origin     ori: high-copy-number ColE1/pMB1/pBR322/pUC origin of replication
>Addgene plasmid #162781 | pET15b/GVcl 1-1066 /*TBM | addgene full sequence | sequence record 321530 | Addgene NGS Result
TTCCTGCGTTATCCCCTGATTCTGTGGATAACCGTATTACCGCCTTTGAGTGAGCTGATACCGCTCGCCG
CAGCCGAACGACCGAGCGCAGCGAGTCAGTGAGCGAGGAAGCGGAAGAGCGCCTGATGCGGTATTTTCTC
CTTACGCATCTGTGCGGTATTTCACACCGCAATGGTGCACTCTCAGTACAATCTGCTCTGATGCCGCATA
GTTAAGCCAGTATACACTCCGCTATCGCTACGTGACTGGGTCATGGCTGCGCCCCGACACCCGCCAACAC
CCGCTGACGCGCCCTGACGGGCTTGTCTGCTCCCGGCATCCGCTTACAGACAAGCTGTGACCGTCTCCGG
GAGCTGCATGTGTCAGAGGTTTTCACCGTCATCACCGAAACGCGCGAGGCAGCTGCGGTAAAGCTCATCA
GCGTGGTCGTGAAGCGATTCACAGATGTCTGCCTGTTCATCCGCGTCCAGCTCGTTGAGTTTCTCCAGAA
GCGTTAATGTCTGGCTTCTGATAAAGCGGGCCATGTTAAGGGCGGTTTTTTCCTGTTTGGTCACTGATGC
CTCCGTGTAAGGGGGATTTCTGTTCATGGGGGTAATGATACCGATGAAACGAGAGAGGATGCTCACGATA
CGGGTTACTGATGATGAACATGCCCGGTTACTGGAACGTTGTGAGGGTAAACAACTGGCGGTATGGATGC
GGCGGGACCAGAGAAAAATCACTCAGGGTCAATGCCAGCGCTTCGTTAATACAGATGTAGGTGTTCCACA
GGGTAGCCAGCAGCATCCTGCGATGCAGATCCGGAACATAATGGTGCAGGGCGCTGACTTCCGCGTTTCC
AGACTTTACGAAACACGGAAACCGAAGACCATTCATGTTGTTGCTCAGGTCGCAGACGTTTTGCAGCAGC
AGTCGCTTCACGTTCGCTCGCGTATCGGTGATTCATTCTGCTAACCAGTAAGGCAACCCCGCCAGCCTAG
CCGGGTCCTCAACGACAGGAGCACGATCATGCGCACCCGTGGCCAGGACCCAACGCTGCCCGAGATGCGC
CGCGTGCGGCTGCTGGAGATGGCGGACGCGATGGATATGTTCTGCCAAGGGTTGGTTTGCGCATTCACAG
TTCTCCGCAAGAATTGATTGGCTCCAATTCTTGGAGTGGTGAATCCGTTAGCGAGGTGCCGCCGGCTTCC
ATTCAGGTCGAGGTGGCCCGGCTCCATGCACCGCGACGCAACGCGGGGAGGCAGACAAGGTATAGGGCGG
CGCCTACAATCCATGCCAACCCGTTCCATGTGCTCGCCGAGGCGGCATAAATCGCCGTGACGATCAGCGG
TCCAATGATCGAAGTTAGGCTGGTAAGAGCCGCGAGCGATCCTTGAAGCTGTCCCTGATGGTCGTCATCT
ACCTGCCTGGACAGCATGGCCTGCAACGCGGGCATCCCGATGCCGCCGGAAGCGAGAAGAATCATAATGG
GGAAGGCCATCCAGCCTCGCGTCGCGAACGCCAGCAAGACGTAGCCCAGCGCGTCGGCCGCCATGCCGGC
GATAATGGCCTGCTTCTCGCCGAAACGTTTGGTGGCGGGACCAGTGACGAAGGCTTGAGCGAGGGCGTGC
AAGATTCCGAATACCGCAAGCGACAGGCCGATCATCGTCGCGCTCCAGCGAAAGCGGTCCTCGCCGAAAA
TGACCCAGAGCGCTGCCGGCACCTGTCCTACGAGTTGCATGATAAAGAAGACAGTCATAAGTGCGGCGAC
GATAGTCATGCCCCGCGCCCACCGGAAGGAGCTGACTGGGTTGAAGGCTCTCAAGGGCATCGGTCGAGAT
CCCGGTGCCTAATGAGTGAGCTAACTTACATTAATTGCGTTGCGCTCACTGCCCGCTTTCCAGTCGGGAA
ACCTGTCGTGCCAGCTGCATTAATGAATCGGCCAACGCGCGGGGAGAGGCGGTTTGCGTATTGGGCGCCA
GGGTGGTTTTTCTTTTCACCAGTGAGACGGGCAACAGCTGATTGCCCTTCACCGCCTGGCCCTGAGAGAG
TTGCAGCAAGCGGTCCACGCTGGTTTGCCCCAGCAGGCGAAAATCCTGTTTGATGGTGGTTAACGGCGGG
ATATAACATGAGCTGTCTTCGGTATCGTCGTATCCCACTACCGAGATATCCGCACCAACGCGCAGCCCGG
ACTCGGTAATGGCGCGCATTGCGCCCAGCGCCATCTGATCGTTGGCAACCAGCATCGCAGTGGGAACGAT
GCCCTCATTCAGCATTTGCATGGTTTGTTGAAAACCGGACATGGCACTCCAGTCGCCTTCCCGTTCCGCT
ATCGGCTGAATTTGATTGCGAGTGAGATATTTATGCCAGCCAGCCAGACGCAGACGCGCCGAGACAGAAC
TTAATGGGCCCGCTAACAGCGCGATTTGCTGGTGACCCAATGCGACCAGATGCTCCACGCCCAGTCGCGT
ACCGTCTTCATGGGAGAAAATAATACTGTTGATGGGTGTCTGGTCAGAGACATCAAGAAATAACGCCGGA
ACATTAGTGCAGGCAGCTTCCACAGCAATGGCATCCTGGTCATCCAGCGGATAGTTAATGATCAGCCCAC
TGACGCGTTGCGCGAGAAGATTGTGCACCGCCGCTTTACAGGCTTCGACGCCGCTTCGTTCTACCATCGA
CACCACCACGCTGGCACCCAGTTGATCGGCGCGAGATTTAATCGCCGCGACAATTTGCGACGGCGCGTGC
AGGGCCAGACTGGAGGTGGCAACGCCAATCAGCAACGACTGTTTGCCCGCCAGTTGTTGTGCCACGCGGT
TGGGAATGTAATTCAGCTCCGCCATCGCCGCTTCCACTTTTTCCCGCGTTTTCGCAGAAACGTGGCTGGC
CTGGTTCACCACGCGGGAAACGGTCTGATAAGAGACACCGGCATACTCTGCGACATCGTATAACGTTACT
GGTTTCACATTCACCACCCTGAATTGACTCTCTTCCGGGCGCTATCATGCCATACCGCGAAAGGTTTTGC
GCCATTCGATGGTGTCCGGGATCTCGACGCTCTCCCTTATGCGACTCCTGCATTAGGAAGCAGCCCAGTA
GTAGGTTGAGGCCGTTGAGCACCGCCGCCGCAAGGAATGGTGCATGCAAGGAGATGGCGCCCAACAGTCC
CCCGGCCACGGGGCCTGCCACCATACCCACGCCGAAACAAGCGCTCATGAGCCCGAAGTGGCGAGCCCGA
TCTTCCCCATCGGTGATGTCGGCGATATAGGCGCCAGCAACCGCACCTGTGGCGCCGGTGATGCCGGCCA
CGATGCGTCCGGCGTAGAGGATCGAGATCTCGATCCCGCGAAATTAATACGACTCACTATAGGGGAATTG
TGAGCGGATAACAATTCCCCTCTAGAAATAATTTTGTTTAACTTTAAGAAGGAGATATACCATGGGCAGC
AGCCATCATCATCATCATCACAGCAGCGGCCTGGTGCCGCGCGGCAGCCATATGATGCCCGTCTTCCACA
CGCGCACCATCGAGAGCATCTTGGAGCCCGTGGCTCAGCAGATCTCCCACCTGGTCATCATGCACGAGGA
GGGGGAGGTAGACGGCAAGGCCATCCCGGACCTCACCGCCCCCGTGTCGGCCGTGCAGGCCGCTGTCAGC
AACCTGGTGCGGGTTGGAAAAGAAACTGTGCAGACAACAGAAGACCAGATCTTGAAAAGGGATATGCCAC
CAGCATTCATCAAAGTAGAGAATGCCTGCACCAAGCTCGTTCGAGCAGCCCAGATGCTGCAAGCAGATCC
TTATTCAGTACCAGCTCGTGACTACCTAATTGATGGATCAAGAGGCATCCTTTCTGGAACATCAGACTTA
CTTCTGACATTTGATGAAGCGGAGGTCCGTAAAATCATCCGTGTCTGCAAAGGAATATTGGAATATCTGA
CTGTGGCAGAAGTAGTAGAGACTATGGAGGATTTGGTGACATATACAAAGAATCTAGGGCCAGGAATGAC
AAAGATGGCGAAAATGATCGATGAGAGACAACAGGAATTAACTCATCAGGAACATAGGGTTATGCTGGTG
AACTCCATGAATACTGTGAAGGAGCTATTGCCTGTACTTATTTCAGCTATGAAGATCTTTGTAACCACAA
AAAACACTAAAAGCCAGGGAATAGAAGAGGCCTTGAAAAATCGCAATTTCACAGTAGAGAAAATGAGTGC
TGAGATAAATGAAATAATCCGTGTATTACAACTCACTTCCTGGGATGAAGATGCCTGGGCCAGCAAGGAC
ACTGAAGCCATGAAAAGAGCTTTAGCCCTAATAGATTCAAAGATGAACCAGGCAAAAGGCTGGCTGAGAG
ATCCAAACGCACCTCCAGGGGATGCTGGTGAGCAAGCAATAAGGCAGATCCTTGATGAAGCTGGAAAAGC
AGGAGAATTGTGTGCAGGCAAAGAACGCAGGGAGATTCTGGGAACATGCAAAACTTTGGGCCAAATGACT
GATCAACTTGCTGATCTCCGAGCTAGAGGACAGGGTGCTACACCGATGGCAATGCAGAAGGCACAGCAGG
TGTCACAAGGCCTGGATTTGCTCACTGCAAAAGTGGAGAATGCAGCCCGGAAATTGGAGGCCATGACAAA
CTCTAAGCAGGCTATTGCAAAGAAGATTGATGCTGCTCAGAACTGGCTTGCGGATCCCAACGGCGGAAGT
GAAGGAGAAGAACACATTCGAGGAATTATGTCTGAAGCAAGGAAAGTTGCAGAATTGTGTGAGGAGCCTA
AAGAAAGAGATGATATCCTTCGCTCCTTGGGGGAAATCTCTGCTCTGACAGCTAAGCTGTCAGATCTGCG
ACGACATGGGAAAGTAGACTCTCCTGAGGCCCGTGCATTGGCCAAGCAAATAGCTACATCACTTCAGAAC
TTACAGTCCAAAACAAACAGAGCTGTAGCAAATACTAGGCCAGTTAAAGCTGCTGTCCATTTGGAGGGCA
AGATTGAGCAAGCCCAGAGGTGGATAGATAATCCTACAGTTGATGATCGGGGAGTAGGCCAGGCAGCAAT
TCGGGGTTTGGTTGCAGAAGGTCGTCGTCTAGCCAATGTCATGATGGGACCTTATCGTCAGGACCTGCTT
GCCAAATGTGACCGTGTAGACCAGCTGGCTGCTCAGCTTGCTGACCTTGCAGCAAGAGGGGAAGGAGAGT
CTCCTCAGGCTAGGGCAATTGCTGCTCAGCTTCAGGACTCCCTGAAGGATCTCAAAGCACGGATGCAAGA
AGCAATGACCCAGGAGGTGTCTGATGTTTTCAGTGACACTACAACCCCTATTAAGTTGTTAGCAGTAGCA
GCCACTGCTCCTTCTGATACTCCCAATAGAGAAGAGGTGTTTGAAGAAAGAGCAGCAAATTTTGAAAACC
ATGCTGCTAGACTGGGAGCAACAGCAGAAAAAGCAGCTGCAGTTGGAACTGCTAATAAAACTACTGTGGA
AGGCATTCAGGCAACAGTCAAATCTGCAAGGGAGCTTACACCACAGGTAGTATCGGCTGCTCGAATCCTC
CTGAGAAATCCTGGAAATCAAGCTGCTTATGAGCATTTTGAGACAATGAAAAACCAATGGATTGATAATG
TAGAAAAGATGACAGGGCTGGTGGATGAGGCCATCGATACCAAGTCTCTGTTGGATGCATCAGAAGAGGC
TATTAAGAAGGATCTTGATAAATGCAAAGTTGCAATGGCCAATATGCAACCTCAGATGCTGGTAGCTGGA
GCCACCAGCATTGCTAGACGAGCGAACCGCATCCTGCTTGTGGCAAAACGGGAGGTTGAAAATTCAGAAG
ACCCTAAATTCAGGGAGGCTGTTAAAGCAGCTTCTGATGAGCTGAGCAAAACCATATCACCGATGGTAAT
GGATGCTAAAGCTGTAGCAGGAAATATCTCTGATCCTGGTTTGCAGAAGAGTTTCTTGGATTCTGGATAC
AGGATTCTGGGAGCTGTGGCCAAAGTCAGAGAAGCCTTTCAGCCTCAGGAGCCAGACTTTCCCCCTCCTC
CTCCTGACCTAGAGCATCTCCATCTGACTGATGAGCTTGCTCCTCCAAAACCACCACTTCCAGAAGGTGA
GGTTCCCCCACCCAGACCACCACCCCCTGAAGAAAAAGATGAGGAGTTCCCAGAGCAGAAAGCAGGAGAA
GCTATTAATCAGCCCATGATGATGGCTGCTAGGCAGTTGCATGACGAGGCTCGGAAATGGTCTAGCAAGG
GTAACGACATCATTGCTGCTGCTAAACGAATGGCGCTGCTCATGGCTGAGATGTCACGCCTGGTGCGAGG
AGGCAGCGGAAACAAGCGTGCCCTCATCCAGTGTGCAAAAGATATTGCTAAGGCATCGGATGAAGTCACT
CGATTGGCCAAAGAGGTGGCCAAGCAATGTACTGATAAACGCATTAGAACAAACCTCTTACAGGTCTGTG
AGCGAATCCCAACCATCAGCACGCAGCTCAAAATTCTTTCCACAGTGAAAGCTACCATGCTGGGCAGGAC
TAACATCAGCGATGAAGAATCAGAACAGGCAACTGAGATGTTGGTTCATAACGCCCAGAACCTCATGCAG
TCTGTGAAGGAAACTGTGAGAGAAGCTGAAGCAGCATCCATTAAGATAAGAACAGATGCCGGATTCACTC
TGCGCTGGGTCAGAAAGACCCCATGGTATCAGTAGCTCGAGGATCCGGCTGCTAACAAAGCCCGAAAGGA
AGCTGAGTTGGCTGCTGCCACCGCTGAGCAATAACTAGCATAACCCCTTGGGGCCTCTAAACGGGTCTTG
AGGGGTTTTTTGCTGAAAGGAGGAACTATATCCGGATATCCCGCAAGAGGCCCGGCAGTACCGGCATAAC
CAAGCCTATGCCTACAGCATCCAGGGTGACGGTGCCGAGGATGACGATGAGCGCATTGTTAGATTTCATA
CACGGTGCCTGACTGCGTTAGCAATTTAACTGTGATAAACTACCGCATTAAAGCTTATCGATGATAAGCT
GTCAAACATGAGAATTCTTGAAGACGAAAGGGCCTCGTGATACGCCTATTTTTATAGGTTAATGTCATGA
TAATAATGGTTTCTTAGACGTCAGGTGGCACTTTTCGGGGAAATGTGCGCGGAACCCCTATTTGTTTATT
TTTCTAAATACATTCAAATATGTATCCGCTCATGAGACAATAACCCTGATAAATGCTTCAATAATATTGA
AAAAGGAAGAGTATGAGTATTCAACATTTCCGTGTCGCCCTTATTCCCTTTTTTGCGGCATTTTGCCTTC
CTGTTTTTGCTCACCCAGAAACGCTGGTGAAAGTAAAAGATGCTGAAGATCAGTTGGGTGCACGAGTGGG
TTACATCGAACTGGATCTCAACAGCGGTAAGATCCTTGAGAGTTTTCGCCCCGAAGAACGTTTTCCAATG
ATGAGCACTTTTAAAGTTCTGCTATGTGGCGCGGTATTATCCCGTGTTGACGCCGGGCAAGAGCAACTCG
GTCGCCGCATACACTATTCTCAGAATGACTTGGTTGAGTACTCACCAGTCACAGAAAAGCATCTTACGGA
TGGCATGACAGTAAGAGAATTATGCAGTGCTGCCATAACCATGAGTGATAACACTGCGGCCAACTTACTT
CTGACAACGATCGGAGGACCGAAGGAGCTAACCGCTTTTTTGCACAACATGGGGGATCATGTAACTCGCC
TTGATCGTTGGGAACCGGAGCTGAATGAAGCCATACCAAACGACGAGCGTGACACCACGATGCCTGCAGC
AATGGCAACAACGTTGCGCAAACTATTAACTGGCGAACTACTTACTCTAGCTTCCCGGCAACAATTAATA
GACTGGATGGAGGCGGATAAAGTTGCAGGACCACTTCTGCGCTCGGCCCTTCCGGCTGGCTGGTTTATTG
CTGATAAATCTGGAGCCGGTGAGCGTGGGTCTCGCGGTATCATTGCAGCACTGGGGCCAGATGGTAAGCC
CTCCCGTATCGTAGTTATCTACACGACGGGGAGTCAGGCAACTATGGATGAACGAAATAGACAGATCGCT
GAGATAGGTGCCTCACTGATTAAGCATTGGTAACTGTCAGACCAAGTTTACTCATATATACTTTAGATTG
ATTTAAAACTTCATTTTTAATTTAAAAGGATCTAGGTGAAGATCCTTTTTGATAATCTCATGACCAAAAT
CCCTTAACGTGAGTTTTCGTTCCACTGAGCGTCAGACCCCGTAGAAAAGATCAAAGGATCTTCTTGAGAT
CCTTTTTTTCTGCGCGTAATCTGCTGCTTGCAAACAAAAAAACCACCGCTACCAGCGGTGGTTTGTTTGC
CGGATCAAGAGCTACCAACTCTTTTTCCGAAGGTAACTGGCTTCAGCAGAGCGCAGATACCAAATACTGT
CCTTCTAGTGTAGCCGTAGTTAGGCCACCACTTCAAGAACTCTGTAGCACCGCCTACATACCTCGCTCTG
CTAATCCTGTTACCAGTGGCTGCTGCCAGTGGCGATAAGTCGTGTCTTACCGGGTTGGACTCAAGACGAT
AGTTACCGGATAAGGCGCAGCGGTCGGGCTGAACGGGGGGTTCGTGCACACAGCCCAGCTTGGAGCGAAC
GACCTACACCGAACTGAGATACCTACAGCGTGAGCTATGAGAAAGCGCCACGCTTCCCGAAGGGAGAAAG
GCGGACAGGTATCCGGTAAGCGGCAGGGTCGGAACAGGAGAGCGCACGAGGGAGCTTCCAGGGGGAAACG
CCTGGTATCTTTATAGTCCTGTCGGGTTTCGCCACCTCTGACTTGAGCGTCGATTTTTGTGATGCTCGTC
AGGGGGGCGGAGCCTATGGAAAAACGCCAGCAACGCGGCCTTTTTACGGTTCCTGGCCTTTTGCTGGCCT
TTTGCTCACATGTTCT
